>Addgene plasmid #190670 | pReg-NOS4 | addgene full sequence | sequence record 381125 | Addgene NGS Result
GTTTTCGCAGAAACGTGGCTGGCCTGGTTCACCACGCGGGAAACGGTCTGATAAGAGACACCGGCATACT
CTGCGACATCGTATAACGTTACTGGTTTCACATTCACCACCCTGAATTGACTCTCTTCCGGGCGCTATCA
TGCCATACCGCGAAAGGTTTTGCACCATTCGATGGTGTCGGGACGTCAGGTGGCACTTTTCGGGGAAATG
TGCGCGGAACCCCTATTTGTTGCGGCCGCGAAGACAGCGTTATCAGAGATGAGACACCGTGCGATAATGT
CGGGCAATCAGGTGCGACTCGGTACCAAATTCCAGAAAAGAGGGGAGCGGGAAACCGCTCCCCTTTTTTC
GTTTTGGTCCCAATCTATCGATTGTATGGACTTCATCTTCATTACCTCGTATCATTGTACACCTGCCGAA
CGCAAGGGCATGGGCTGTCGACCTTTGAAAAGTACCTTTATGGCTAGCTCAGTCCTAGGTACAATGCTAG
CAATCAAGATACTGAGCACAGCTGTCACCGGATGTGCTTTCCGGTCTGATGAGTCCGTGAGGACGAAACA
GCCTCTACAAATAATTTTGTTTAAACTAGTGAACCACGAGGCCTACATATGGTTGCTCGCCCAAAGTCTG
AGGACAAAAAGCAGGCATTGCTTGAAGCGGCAACTCAAGCCATCGCGCAATCAGGCATTGCCGCTAGTAC
CGCTGTAATTGCACGCAATGCGGGAGTTGCGGAAGGGACGTTGTTCCGCTATTTCGCAACGAAAGATGAG
TTGATCAACACCCTTTACTTACATTTGACCCATGACATGTGCCAATCACTGATCATGGAATTGGATCGTT
CTATTACTGACGCTAAGATGATGACCCGTTTTATCTGGAACAGTTATATTAGCTGGGGATTGAACCACCC
AGCTCGCCATCGTGCCATTCGTCAGTTGGCGGTTTCTGAAAAGTTGACGAAGGAAACCCGCCAACGCGCC
CGCGATATGTTCCCGGAGTTACGCGACTTGTGCTACCGTAGTTTGCTTATGGTGTTTATGTCCGACGAGT
ACCGCGCCTTCGGCGACGGGTTGTTCATGGCGCTTGCTGAGACGACTATGGATTTCGCTGCGCGCGACCC
GGCTCGCGCTGGTGAGTACATTGCGTTGGGCTTCGAAGCTATGTGGCGCGCACTTACGCGCGAAGAGCAG
TAATAATCCTAAGAATTCGAGGAGTGCAGGCTCGGTAACATACGGTCTAGCTATCTGACTATCGCCGCTG
TGAGCTCGGTACCAAATTCCAGAAAAGAGGCCGCGAAAGCGGCCTTTTTTCGTTTTGGTCCAAGCCCGAT
GCGCCAGAGTTGTTTCTGAAACATGGCAAAGGTATCACTAGTCTTCGCGGCCGCCATGCTGTCCAGGCAG
GTAGATGACGACCATCAGGGACAGCTTCAAGGATCGCTCGCGGCTCTTACCAGCCTAACTTCGATCATTG
GACCGCTGATCGTCACGGCGATTTATGCCGCCTCGGCGAGCACATGGAACGGGTTGGCATGGATTGTAGG
CGCCGCCCTATACCTTGTCTGCCTCCCCGCGTTGCGTCGCGGTGCATGGAGCCGGGCCACCTCGACCTGA
ATGGAAGCCGGCGGCACCTCGCTAACGGATTCACCACTCCAAGAATTGGAGCCAATCAATTCTTGCGGAG
AACTGTGAATGCGCAAACCAACCCTTGGCAGAACATATCCATCGCGTCCGCCATCTCCAGCAGCCGCACG
CGGCGCATCTCGGGCAGCGTTGGGTCCTGGCCACGGGTGCGCATGATCGTGCTCCTGTCGTTGAGGACCC
GGCTAGGCTGGCGGGGTTGCCTTACTGGTTAGCAGAATGAATCACCGATACGCGAGCGAACGTGAAGTGA
CTGCTGCTGCAAAACGTCTGCGACCTGAGCAACAACATGAATGGTCATCGGTTTCCGTGTTTCGTAAAGT
CTGGAAACGCGGAAGTCAGCGCCCTGCACCATTATGTTCCGGATCTGCATCGCAGGATGCTGCTGGCTAC
CCTGTGGAACACCTACATCTGTATTAACGAAGCGCTGGCATTGACCCTGAGTGATTTTTCTCTGGTCCCG
CCGCATCCATACCGCCAGTTGTTTACCCTCACAACGTTCCAGTAACCGGGCATGTTCATCATCAGTAACC
CGTATCGTGAGCATCCTCTCTCGTTTCATCGGTATCATTACCCCCATGAACAGAAATCCCCCTTACACGG
AGGCATCAGTGACCAAACAGGAAAAAACCGCCCTTAACATGGCCCGCTTTATCAGAAGCCAGACATTAAC
GCTTCTGGAGAAACTCAACGAGCTGGACGCGGATGAACAGGCAGACATCTGTGAATCGCTTCACGACCAC
GCTGATGAGCTTTACCGCAGCTGCCTCGCGCGTTTCGGTGATGACGGTGAAAACCTCTGACACATGCAGC
TCCCGGAGACGGTCACAGCTTGTCTGTAAGCGGATGCCGGGAGCAGACAAGCCCGTCAGGGCGCGTCAGC
GGGTGTTGGCGGGTGTCGGGGCGCAGCCATGACCCAGTCACGTAGCGATAGCGGAGTGTATACTGGCTTA
ACTATGCGGCATCAGAGCAGATTGTACTGAGAGTGCACCGGTGTGAAATACCGCACAGATGCGTAAGGAG
AAAATACCGCATCAGGCGCTCTTCCGCTTCCTCGCTCACTGACTCGCTGCGCTCGGTCGTTCGGCTGCGG
CGAGCGGTATCAGCTCACTCAAAGGCGGTAATACGGTTATCCACAGAATCAGGGGATAACGCAGGAAAGA
ACATGTGAGCAAAAGGCCAGCAAAAGGCCAGGAACCGTAAAAAGGCCGCGTTGCTGGCGTTTTTCCATAG
GCTCCGCCCCCCTGACGAGCATCACAAAAATCGACGCTCAAGTCAGAGGTGGCGAAACCCGACAGGACTA
TAAAGATACCAGGCGTTTCCCCCTGGAAGCTCCCTCGTGCGCTCTCCTGTTCCGACCCTGCCGCTTACCG
GATACCTGTCCGCCTTTCTCCCTTCGGGAAGCGTGGCGCTTTCTCATAGCTCACGCTGTAGGTATCTCAG
TTCGGTGTAGGTCGTTCGCTCCAAGCTGGGCTGTGTGCACGAACCCCCCGTTCAGCCCGACCGCTGCGCC
TTATCCGGTAACTATCGTCTTGAGTCCAACCCGGTAAGACACGACTTATCGCCACTGGCAGCAGCCACTG
GTAACAGGATTAGCAGAGCGAGGTATGTAGGCGGTGCTACAGAGTTCTTGAAGTGGTGGCCTAACTACGG
CTACACTAGAAGGACAGTATTTGGTATCTGCGCTCTGCTGAAGCCAGTTACCTTCGGAAAAAGAGTTGGT
AGCTCTTGATCCGGCAAACAAACCACCGCTGGTAGCGGTGGTTTTTTTGTTTGCAAGCAGCAGATTACGC
GCAGAAAAAAAGGATCTCAAGAAGATCCTTTGATCTTTTCTACGGGGTCTGACGCTCAGTGGAACGAAAA
CTCACGTTAAGGGATTTTGGTCATGAGATTATCAAAAAGGATCTTCACCTAGATCCTTTTAAATTAAAAA
TGAAGTTTTAAATCAATCTAAAGTATATATGAGTAAACTTGGTCTAACAGTTACCAATGCTTAATCAGTG
AGGCACCTATCTCAGCGATCTGTCTATTTCGTTCATCCATAGTTGCCTGACTCCCCGTCGTGTAGATAAC
TACGATACGGGAGGGCTTACCATCTGGCCCCAGTGCTGCAATGATACCGCGCGATCCACGCTCACCGGCT
CCAGATTTATCAGCAATAAACCAGCCAGCCGGAAGGGCCGAGCGCAGAAGTGGTCCTGCAACTTTATCCG
CCTCCATCCAGTCTATTAATTGTTGCCGGGAAGCTAGAGTAAGTAGTTCGCCAGTTAATAGTTTGCGCAA
CGTTGTTGCCATTGCTGCAGGCATCGTGGTGTCACGCTCGTCGTTTGGTATGGCTTCATTCAGCTCCGGT
TCCCAACGATCAAGGCGAGTTACATGATCCCCCATGTTGTGCAAAAAAGCGGTTAGCTCCTTCGGTCCTC
CGATCGTTGTCAGAAGTAAGTTGGCCGCAGTGTTATCACTCATGGTTATGGCAGCACTGCATAATTCTCT
TACTGTCATGCCATCCGTAAGATGCTTTTCTGTGACTGGTGAGTACTCAACCAAGTCATTCTGAGAATAG
TGTATGCGGCGACCGAGTTGCTCTTGCCCGGCGTCAACACGGGATAATACCGCGCCACATAGCAGAACTT
TAAAAGTGCTCATCATTGGAAAACGTTCTTCGGGGCGAAAACTCTCAAGGATCTTACCGCTGTTGAGATC
CAGTTCGATGTAACCCACTCGTGCACCCAACTGATCTTCAGCATCTTTTACTTTCACCAGCGTTTCTGGG
TGAGCAAAAACAGGAAGGCAAAATGCCGCAAAAAAGGGAATAAGGGCGACACGGAAATGTTGAATACTCA
TACTCTTCCTTTTTCAATATTATTGAAGCATTTATCAGGGTTATTGTCTCATGAGCGGATACATATTTGA
ATGTATTTAGAAAAATATGCGCCTTGAGCGACACGAATTATGCAGTGATTTACGACCTGCACAGCCATAC
CACAGCTTCCGATGGCTGCCTGACGCCAGAAGCATTGGTGCACCGTGCAGTCGATGATAAGCTGTCAAAC
ATGAGAATTGTGCCTAATGAGTGAGCTAACTTACATTAATTGCGTTGCGCTCACTGCCCGCTTTCCAGTC
GGGAAACCTGTCGTGCCAGCTGCATTAATGAATCGGCCAACGCGCGGGGAGAGGCGGTTTGCGTATTGGG
CGCCAGGGTGGTTTTTCTTTTCACCAGTGAGACGGGCAACAGCTGATTGCCCTTCACCGCCTGGCCCTGA
GAGAGTTGCAGCGAGCGGTCCACGCTGGTTTGCCCCAGCAGGCGAAAATCCTGTTTGATGGTGGTTAACG
GCGGGATATAACATGAGCTATCTTCGGTATCGTCGTATCCCACTACCGAGATATCCGCACCAACGCGCAG
CCCGGACTCGGTAATGGCGCGCATTGCGCCCAGCGCCATCTGATCGTTGGCAACCAGCATCGCAGTGGGA
ACGATGCCCTCATTCAGCATTTGCATGGTTTGTTGAAAACCGGACATGGCACTCCAGTCGCCTTCCCGTT
CCGCTATCGGCTGAATTTGATTGCGAGTGAGATATTTATGCCAGCCAGCCAGACGCAGACGCGCCGAGAC
AGAACTTAATGGGCCCGCTAACAGCGCGATTTGCTGGTGACCCAATGCGACCAGATGCTCCACGCCCAGT
CGCGTACCATCTTCATGGGAGAAAATAATACTGTTGATGGGTGTCTGGTCAGAGACATCAAGAAATAACG
CCGGAACATTAGTGCAGGCAGCTTCCACAGCAATGGCATCCTGGTCATCCAGCGGATAGTTAATGATCAG
CCCACTGACGCGTTGCGCGAGAAGATTGTGCACCGCCGCTTTACAGGCTTCGACGCCGCTTCGTTCTACC
ATCGACACCACCACGCTGGCACCCAGTTGATCGGCGCGAGATTTAATCGCCGCGACAATTTGCGACGGCG
CGTGCAGGGCCAGACTGGAGGTGGCAACGCCAATCAGCAACGACTGTTTGCCCGCCAGTTGTTGTGCCAC
GCGGTTGGGAATGTAATTCAGCTCCGCCATCGCCGCTTCCACTTTTTCCCGC
Features (pLannotate 1.2.2; 16 found; start..end, strand, type, name):
    102..179     -  promoter       lacIq promoter: lacI (mutant); In the lacIq allele, a single base change in the promoter boosts expression of the lacI gene about 10-fold.
    213..231     +  promoter       AmpR promoter (fragment): bla
    271..298     +  CDS            KanR (fragment): aminoglycoside phosphotransferase; aph(3')-Ia; confers resistance to kanamycin
    463..491     +  promoter       J23119 promoter (fragment): bacterial promoter (Registry of Standard Biological Parts BBa J23119)
    512..561     +  misc_RNA       sTRSV HHRz: hammerhead ribozyme from the tobacco ringspot virus satellite RNA (Khvorova et al., 2003)
   1322..1364    +  CDS            KanR (fragment): aminoglycoside phosphotransferase; aph(3')-Ia; confers resistance to kanamycin
   1383..1610    +  CDS            TcR (fragment): tetracycline efflux protein; tet; confers resistance to tetracycline
   1852..2232    -  CDS            YPB1_ECOLX: Protein predicted: Swiss-Prot protein existence level 4. From Escherichia coli.
   2249..2440    +  CDS            rop: Rop protein, which maintains plasmids at low copy number; rop
   2542..2676    +  misc_feature   bom: basis of mobility region from pBR322
   2862..3450    -  rep_origin     ori: high-copy-number ColE1/pMB1/pBR322/pUC origin of replication
   3624..4481    -  CDS            bla: BLAT_ECOLX - Experimental evidence at protein level: Swiss-Prot protein existence level 1. TEM-type are the most prevalent beta-lactamases in enterobacteria; they hydrolyze the beta-lactam bond in susceptible beta-lactam antibiotics, thus conferring resistance to penicillins and cephalosporins. TEM-3 and TEM-4 are capable of hydrolyzing cefotaxime and ceftazidime. TEM-5 is capable of hydrolyzing ceftazidime. TEM-6 is capable of hydrolyzing ceftazidime and aztreonam. TEM-8/CAZ-2, TEM- 16/CAZ-7 and TEM-24/CAZ-6 are markedly active against ceftazidime. IRT- 4 shows resistance to beta-lactamase in
   4482..4553    -  promoter       AmpR promoter: bla
   4671..4688    -  promoter       tet promoter (fragment): E. coli promoter for tetracycline efflux protein gene
   4707..4728    -  protein_bind   CAP binding site: CAP binding activates transcription in the presence of cAMP. E. coli catabolite activator protein
   4741..101     -  CDS            lacI (across the origin): lac repressor; lacI; The lac repressor binds to the lac operator to inhibit transcription in E. coli. This inhibition can be relieved by adding lactose or isopropyl-β-D-thiogalactopyranoside (IPTG).
