[The description below was written by a language model from this plasmid's Addgene catalogue record and pLannotate feature annotations shown in this document.]
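Description:
pReg-NOS4 is a 5.7 kb synthetic biology plasmid for E. coli that expresses NOS4, a 585 bp synthetic coding sequence described as an evolved biosensor for the alkaloid noscapine. The "pReg" name suggests it is the regulator-supplying plasmid of a sensor system. No reporter gene is annotated on it, so any readout presumably comes from a separate construct, although the record does not say so. It is built on a pBR322-ROP backbone and carries the ColE1/pMB1-family origin, the bom mobilisation region and the rop gene. Rop normally restrains copy number, yet the catalogue lists the plasmid as high copy. Selection is by ampicillin through a TEM-type beta-lactamase (bla) driven by its native AmpR promoter.

The NOS4 insert itself is not called out in the automated feature table. There is, however, an unannotated stretch downstream of a J23119 promoter fragment (a strong constitutive synthetic bacterial promoter) and an sTRSV hammerhead ribozyme. This gap is large enough to hold the insert, which would make the insert constitutively transcribed. A self-cleaving ribozyme in that position typically acts as an insulator, trimming the 5' end of the transcript so that translation is less dependent on promoter context. This placement is an inference, not a recorded fact.

The plasmid also encodes the lac repressor (lacI) under the up-mutated lacIq promoter, with a nearby CAP binding site. The short KanR, TcR, tet promoter and AmpR promoter fragments appear to be backbone or cloning remnants rather than functional markers. The associated work used such sensors to evolve improved alkaloid biosynthesis.
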