Addgene plasmid #190670: pReg-NOS4
Purpose: Expresses an evolved noscapine biosensor in E. coli
Depositing lab: Andrew Ellington. Depositing organization: University of Texas at Austin. Publication: Using fungible biosensors to evolve improved alkaloid biosyntheses. d'Oelsnitz S, Kim W, Burkholder NT, Javanmardi K, Thyer R, Zhang Y, Alper HS, Ellington AD. Nat Chem Biol. 2022 Jul 7. pii: 10.1038/s41589-022-01072-w. doi: 10.1038/s41589-022-01072-w. PubMed 35799063.
Backbone
  Vector backbone: pBR322-ROP
  Total vector size (bp): 5721
  Vector type: Synthetic Biology
Growth in bacteria
  Bacterial resistance: Ampicillin, 100 μg/mL
  Growth temperature: 37°C
  Growth strain: DH5alpha
  Copy number: High Copy
Gene/Insert
  Gene/Insert name: NOS4
  Species: Synthetic
  Insert size (bp): 585
Terms and licenses: Academic/Nonprofit Terms; Industry Terms: Not Available to Industry
How to cite: pReg-NOS4 was a gift from Andrew Ellington (Addgene plasmid # 190670 ; http://n2t.net/addgene:190670 ; RRID:Addgene_190670)
